>Addgene plasmid #231212 | CMVTO-SEAP | addgene full sequence | sequence record 459268 | Addgene NGS Result
TGCGGTGGGCTCTATGGAGATCTATCGATGTTCTGGGGATGCGGTGGGCTCTATGGCTTCTGAGGCGGAA
AGAACCAGCTGGGGCTCTAGGGGGTATCCCC
[124 nt withheld, positions 102-225]
C
[91 nt withheld, positions 227-317]
AGGGTGATGGTTCACGTACCTAGAAGTTCCTATTCCGAAGTTCCTATTCTCTAGAAAGTATAGGAACTTC
CTTGGCCAAAAAGCCTGAACTCACCGCGACGTCTGTCGAGAAGTTTCTGATCGAAAAGTTCGACAGCGTC
TCCGACCTGATGCAGCTCTCGGAGGGCGAAGAATCTCGTGCTTTCAGCTTCGATGTAGGAGGGCGTGGAT
ATGTCCTGCGGGTAAATAGCTGCGCCGATGGTTTCTACAAAGATCGTTATGTTTATCGGCACTTTGCATC
GGCCGCGCTCCCGATTCCGGAAGTGCTTGACATTGGGGAATTCAGCGAGAGCCTGACCTATTGCATCTCC
CGCCGTGCACAGGGTGTCACGTTGCAAGACCTGCCTGAAACCGAACTGCCCGCTGTTCTGCAGCCGGTCG
CGGAGGCCATGGATGCGATCGCTGCGGCCGATCTTAGCCAGACGAGCGGGTTCGGCCCATTCGGACCGCA
AGGAATCGGTCAATACACTACATGGCGTGATTTCATATGCGCGATTGCTGATCCCCATGTGTATCACTGG
CAAACTGTGATGGACGACACCGTCAGTGCGTCCGTCGCGCAGGCTCTCGATGAGCTGATGCTTTGGGCCG
AGGACTGCCCCGAAGTCCGGCACCTCGTGCACGCGGATTTCGGCTCCAACAATGTCCTGACGGACAATGG
CCGCATAACAGCGGTCATTGACTGGAGCGAGGCGATGTTCGGGGATTCCCAATACGAGGTCGCCAACATC
TTCTTCTGGAGGCCGTGGTTGGCTTGTATGGAGCAGCAGACGCGCTACTTCGAGCGGAGGCATCCGGAGC
TTGCAGGATCGCCGCGGCTCCGGGCGTATATGCTCCGCATTGGTCTTGACCAACTCTATCAGAGCTTGGT
TGACGGCAATTTCGATGATGCAGCTTGGGCGCAGGGTCGATGCGACGCAATCGTCCGATCCGGAGCCGGG
ACTGTCGGGCGTACACAAATCGCCCGCAGAAGCGCGGCCGTCTGGACCGATGGCTGTGTAGAAGTACTCG
CCGATAGTGGAAACCGACGCCCCAGCACTCGTCCGAGGGCAAAGGAATAGCACGTACTACGAGATTTCGA
TTCCACCGCCGCCTTCTATGAAAGGTTGGGCTTCGGAATCGTTTTCCGGGACGCCGGCTGGATGATCCTC
CAGCGCGGGGATCTCATGCTGGAGTTCTTCGCCCACCCCAACTTGTTTATTGCAGCTTATAATGGTTACA
AATAAAGCAATAGCATCACAAATTTCACAAATAAAGCATTTTTTTCACTGCATTCTAGTTGTGGTTTGTC
CAAACTCATCAATGTATCTTATCATGTCTGTATACCGTCGACCTCTAGCTAGAGCTTGGCGTAATCATGG
TCATAGCTGTTTCCTGTGTGAAATTGTTATCCGCTCACAATTCCACACAACATACGAGCCGGAAGCATAA
AGTGTAAAGCCTGGGGTGCCTAATGAGTGAGCTAACTCACATTAATTGCGTTGCGCTCACTGCCCGCTTT
CCAGTCGGGAAACCTGTCGTGCCAGCTGCATTAATGAATCGGCCAACGCGCGGGGAGAGGCGGTTTGCGT
ATTGGGCGCTCTTCCGCTTCCTCGCTCACTGACTCGCTGCGCTCGGTCGTTCGGCTGCGGCGAGCGGTAT
CAGCTCACTCAAAGGCGGTAATACGGTTATCCACAGAATCAGGGGATAACGCAGGAAAGAACATGTGAGC
AAAAGGCCAGCAAAAGGCCAGGAACCGTAAAAAGGCCGCGTTGCTGGCGTTTTTCCATAGGCTCCGCCCC
CCTGACGAGCATCACAAAAATCGACGCTCAAGTCAGAGGTGGCGAAACCCGACAGGACTATAAAGATACC
AGGCGTTTCCCCCTGGAAGCTCCCTCGTGCGCTCTCCTGTTCCGACCCTGCCGCTTACCGGATACCTGTC
CGCCTTTCTCCCTTCGGGAAGCGTGGCGCTTTCTCATAGCTCACGCTGTAGGTATCTCAGTTCGGTGTAG
GTCGTTCGCTCCAAGCTGGGCTGTGTGCACGAACCCCCCGTTCAGCCCGACCGCTGCGCCTTATCCGGTA
ACTATCGTCTTGAGTCCAACCCGGTAAGACACGACTTATCGCCACTGGCAGCAGCCACTGGTAACAGGAT
TAGCAGAGCGAGGTATGTAGGCGGTGCTACAGAGTTCTTGAAGTGGTGGCCTAACTACGGCTACACTAGA
AGAACAGTATTTGGTATCTGCGCTCTGCTGAAGCCAGTTACCTTCGGAAAAAGAGTTGGTAGCTCTTGAT
CCGGCAAACAAACCACCGCTGGTAGCGGTGGTTTTTTTGTTTGCAAGCAGCAGATTACGCGCAGAAAAAA
AGGATCTCAAGAAGATCCTTTGATCTTTTCTACGGGGTCTGACGCTCAGTGGAACGAAAACTCACGTTAA
GGGATTTTGGTCATGAGATTATCAAAAAGGATCTTCACCTAGATCCTTTTAAATTAAAAATGAAGTTTTA
AATCAATCTAAAGTATATATGAGTAAACTTGGTCTGACAGTTACCAATGCTTAATCAGTGAGGCACCTAT
CTCAGCGATCTGTCTATTTCGTTCATCCATAGTTGCCTGACTCCCCGTCGTGTAGATAACTACGATACGG
GAGGGCTTACCATCTGGCCCCAGTGCTGCAATGATACCGCGAGACCCACGCTCACCGGCTCCAGATTTAT
CAGCAATAAACCAGCCAGCCGGAAGGGCCGAGCGCAGAAGTGGTCCTGCAACTTTATCCGCCTCCATCCA
GTCTATTAATTGTTGCCGGGAAGCTAGAGTAAGTAGTTCGCCAGTTAATAGTTTGCGCAACGTTGTTGCC
ATTGCTACAGGCATCGTGGTGTCACGCTCGTCGTTTGGTATGGCTTCATTCAGCTCCGGTTCCCAACGAT
CAAGGCGAGTTACATGATCCCCCATGTTGTGCAAAAAAGCGGTTAGCTCCTTCGGTCCTCCGATCGTTGT
CAGAAGTAAGTTGGCCGCAGTGTTATCACTCATGGTTATGGCAGCACTGCATAATTCTCTTACTGTCATG
CCATCCGTAAGATGCTTTTCTGTGACTGGTGAGTACTCAACCAAGTCATTCTGAGAATAGTGTATGCGGC
GACCGAGTTGCTCTTGCCCGGCGTCAATACGGGATAATACCGCGCCACATAGCAGAACTTTAAAAGTGCT
CATCATTGGAAAACGTTCTTCGGGGCGAAAACTCTCAAGGATCTTACCGCTGTTGAGATCCAGTTCGATG
TAACCCACTCGTGCACCCAACTGATCTTCAGCATCTTTTACTTTCACCAGCGTTTCTGGGTGAGCAAAAA
CAGGAAGGCAAAATGCCGCAAAAAAGGGAATAAGGGCGACACGGAAATGTTGAATACTCATACTCTTCCT
TTTTCAATATTATTGAAGCATTTATCAGGGTTATTGTCTCATGAGCGGATACATATTTGAATGTATTTAG
AAAAATAAACAAATAGGGGTTCCGCGCACATTTCCCCGAAAAGTGCCACCTGACGTCGACGGATCGGGAG
ATCTCCCGATCCCCTATGGTGCACTCTCAGTACAATCTGCTCTGATGCCGCATAGTTAAGCCAGTATCTG
CTCCCTGCTTGTGTGTTGGAGGTCGCTGAGTAGTGCGCGAGCAAAATTTAAGCTACAACAAGGCAAGGCT
TGACCGACAATTGCATGAAGAATCTGCTTAGGGTTAGGCGTTTTGCGCTGCTTCGTACGGGCCAGATATA
CGCGTTGACATTGATTATTGACTAGTTATTAATAGTAATCAATTACGGGGTCATTAGTTCATAGCCCATA
TATGGAGTTCCGCGTTACATAACTTACGGTAAATGGCCCGCCTGGCTGACCGCCCAACGACCCCCGCCCA
TTGACGTCAATAATGACGTATGTTCCCATAGTAACGCCAATAGGGACTTTCCATTGACGTCAATGGGTGG
AGTATTTACGGTAAACTGCCCACTTGGCAGTACATCAAGTGTATCATATGCCAAGTACGCCCCCTATTGA
CGTCAATGACGGTAAATGGCCCGCCTGGCATTATGCCCAGTACATGACCTTATGGGACTTTCCTACTTGG
CAGTACATCTACGTATTAGTCATCGCTATTACCATGGTGATGCGGTTTTGGCAGTACATCAATGGGCGTG
GATAGCGGTTTGACTCACGGGGATTTCCAAGTCTCCACCCCATTGACGTCAATGGGAGTTTGTTTTGGCA
CCAAAATCAACGGGACTTTCCAAAATGTCGTAACAACTCCGCCCCATTGACGCAAATGGGCGGTAGGCGT
GTACGGTGGGAGGTCTATATAAGCAGAGCTCTCCCTATCAGTGATAGAGATCTCCCTATCAGTGATAGAG
ATCGTCGACGAGCTCGTTTAGTGAACCGTCAGATCGCCTGGAGACGCCATCCACGCTGTTTTGACCTCCA
TAGAAGACACCGGGACCGATCCAGCCTCCGGACTCTAGCGTTTAAACTTAAGCTTCGCCACCATGCTGCT
CCTGTTGCTGCTGCTGGGCCTGAGGCTACAGCTCTCCCTGGGCATCATCCCAGTTGAGGAGGAGAACCCG
GACTTCTGGAACCGCGAGGCAGCCGAGGCCCTGGGTGCCGCCAAGAAGCTGCAGCCTGCACAGACAGCCG
CCAAGAACCTCATCATCTTCCTGGGCGATGGGATGGGGGTGTCTACGGTGACAGCTGCCAGGATTCTAAA
AGGGCAGAAGAAGGACAAACTGGGGCCTGAGATACCCCTGGCCATGGACCGCTTCCCATATGTGGCTCTG
TCCAAGACATACAATGTAGACAAACATGTGCCAGACAGTGGAGCCACAGCCACGGCCTACCTGTGCGGGG
TCAAGGGCAACTTCCAGACCATTGGCTTGAGTGCAGCCGCCCGCTTTAACCAGTGCAACACGACACGCGG
CAACGAGGTCATCTCCGTGATGAATCGGGCCAAGAAAGCAGGGAAGTCAGTGGGAGTGGTAACCACCACA
CGAGTGCAGCACGCCTCGCCAGCCGGCACCTACGCCCACACGGTGAACCGCAACTGGTACTCGGACGCCG
ACGTGCCTGCCTCGGCCCGCCAGGAGGGGTGCCAGGACATCGCTACGCAGCTCATCTCCAACATGGACAT
TGACGTGATCCTAGGTGGAGGCCGAAAATACATGTTTCCCATGGGAACCCCAGACCCTGAGTACCCAGAT
GACTACAGCCAAGGTGGGACCAGGCTGGACGGGAAGAATCTGGTGCAGGAATGGCTGGCGAAGCGCCAGG
GTGCCCGGTATGTGTGGAACCGCACTGAGCTCATGCAGGCTTCCCTGGACCCGTCTGTGACCCATCTCAT
GGGTCTCTTTGAGCCTGGAGACATGAAATACGAGATCCACCGAGACTCCACACTGGACCCCTCCCTGATG
GAGATGACAGAGGCTGCCCTGCGCCTGCTGAGCAGGAACCCCCGCGGCTTCTTCCTCTTCGTGGAGGGTG
GTCGCATCGACCATGGTCATCATGAAAGCAGGGCTTACCGGGCACTGACTGAGACGATCATGTTCGACGA
CGCCATTGAGAGGGCGGGCCAGCTCACCAGCGAGGAGGACACGCTGAGCCTCGTCACTGCCGACCACTCC
CACGTCTTCTCCTTCGGAGGCTACCCCCTGCGAGGGAGCTCCATCTTCGGGCTGGCCCCTGGCAAGGCCC
GGGACAGGAAGGCCTACACGGTCCTCCTATACGGAAACGGTCCAGGCTATGTGCTCAAGGACGGCGCTCG
GCCGGATGTTACCGAGAGCGAGAGCGGGAGCCCCGAGTATCGGCAGCAGTCAGCAGTGCCCCTGGACGAA
GAGACCCACGCAGGCGAGGACGTGGCGGTGTTCGCGCGCGGCCCGCAGGCGCACCTGGTTCACGGCGTGC
AGGAGCAGACCTTCATAGCGCACGTCATGGCCTTCGCCGCCTGCCTGGAGCCCTACACCGCCTGCGACCT
GGCACCCCCCGCCGGCACCACCGACGCCGCGCACCCGGGTTAGGGCCCGAACAAAAACTCATCTCAGAAG
AGGATCTGAATAGCGCCGTCGACCATCATCATAATCATCATTGAGTTTAAACCCGCTGATCAGCCTCGAC
TGTGCCTTCTAGTTGCCAGCCATCTGTTGTTTGCCCCTCCCCCGTGCCTTCCTTGACCCTGGAAGGTGCC
ACTCCCACTGTCCTTTCCTAATAAAATGAGGAAATTGCATCGCATTGTCTGAGTAGGTGTCATTCTATTC
TGGGGGGTGGGGTGGGGCAGGACAGCAAGGGGGAGGATTGGGAAGACAATAGCAGGCATGCTGGGGA
Features (pLannotate 1.2.2; 22 found; start..end, strand, type, name):
     33..56      +  polyA_signal   bGH poly(A) signal (fragment): bovine growth hormone polyadenylation signal
     60..81      +  promoter       SV40 promoter (fragment): SV40 enhancer and early promoter
    102..335     +  rep_origin     f1 ori (fragment) (sequence partly withheld): f1 bacteriophage origin of replication; arrow indicates direction of (+) strand synthesis
    340..387     +  protein_bind   FRT: FLP-mediated recombination occurs in the 8-bp core sequence TCTAGAAA (Turan and Bode, 2011). FLP recombinase from the Saccharomyces cerevisiae 2μ plasmid
    395..1417    +  CDS            HygR: aminoglycoside phosphotransferase from E. coli; aph(4)-Ia; confers resistance to hygromycin
   1427..1552    +  CDS            ble (fragment): BLE_KLEPN - Experimental evidence at protein level: Swiss-Prot protein existence level 1. Binding protein with a strong affinity to the bleomycin family of antibiotics. Binds to CL990; an antimitotic-antibiotic compound. From Klebsiella pneumoniae.
   1547..1668    +  polyA_signal   SV40 poly(A) signal: SV40 polyadenylation signal
   1741..1757    -  protein_bind   lac operator: The lac repressor binds to the lac operator to inhibit transcription in E. coli. This inhibition can be relieved by adding lactose or isopropyl-β-D-thiogalactopyranoside (IPTG). lac repressor encoded by lacI
   1765..1795    -  promoter       lac promoter: promoter for the E. coli lac operon
   1810..1831    -  protein_bind   CAP binding site: CAP binding activates transcription in the presence of cAMP. E. coli catabolite activator protein
   1844..1936    -  CDS            lacI (fragment): lac repressor; lacI; The lac repressor binds to the lac operator to inhibit transcription in E. coli. This inhibition can be relieved by adding lactose or isopropyl-β-D-thiogalactopyranoside (IPTG).
   2119..2707    -  rep_origin     ori: high-copy-number ColE1/pMB1/pBR322/pUC origin of replication
   2878..3738    -  CDS            AmpR: β-lactamase; bla; confers resistance to ampicillin, carbenicillin, and related antibiotics
   3739..3843    -  promoter       AmpR promoter: bla
   3902..3954    -  misc_feature   bom (fragment): basis of mobility region from pBR322
   4104..4483    +  enhancer       CMV enhancer: human cytomegalovirus immediate early enhancer
   4484..4687    +  promoter       CMV promoter: human cytomegalovirus (CMV) immediate early promoter
   4689..4708    +  promoter       PLtetO-1 promoter (fragment): modified phage lambda PL promoter with tet operator sites (Lutz and Bujard, 1997)
   4710..4729    +  promoter       PLtetO-1 promoter (fragment): modified phage lambda PL promoter with tet operator sites (Lutz and Bujard, 1997)
   4737..4770    +  promoter       TRE3GV promoter (fragment): 3rd-generation Tet-responsive promoter that can be activated by binding of Tet-On® 3G, optimized for retroviral and lentiviral vectors
   4860..6362    +  CDS            SEAP: secreted alkaline phosphatase from human placenta The natural enzyme has a C-terminal transmembrane sequence that is replaced by a GPI anchor.
   6477..17      +  polyA_signal   bGH poly(A) signal (across the origin): bovine growth hormone polyadenylation signal
