[The description below was written by a language model from this plasmid's Addgene catalogue record and pLannotate feature annotations shown in this document.]
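Description:
CMVTO-SEAP is a 6,684-nt mammalian expression plasmid built on the CMVTO-FlpIn backbone and carrying a secreted embryonic alkaline phosphatase (SEAP) reporter. It is propagated in E. coli as a high-copy plasmid through a ColE1/pUC-type origin and selected with ampicillin via the β-lactamase gene and its native promoter. The annotation also picks up backbone remnants, including a partial f1 origin, a lac promoter/operator region with a lacI fragment, and a bom fragment.

The expression cassette consists of the human cytomegalovirus immediate-early enhancer and promoter, followed directly by two short sequences annotated as tet operator-containing promoter fragments and a fragment matching a Tet-responsive promoter. This arrangement fits the "TO" in the name: a CMV promoter with tet operator sites, which is normally constitutive but can be repressed by the Tet repressor and derepressed with tetracycline or doxycycline in cells that express it. The record does not say whether that regulation is used here. Downstream lie the SEAP coding sequence, annotated as derived from human placental alkaline phosphatase and listed as synthetic in the catalogue, and a bGH polyadenylation signal that spans the sequence origin.

A separate module holds an FRT site immediately upstream of a hygromycin resistance gene and an SV40 poly(A) signal, with no full promoter annotated in front of it. This layout is typical of Flp-In-style vectors, where FLP-mediated recombination into a genomic FRT landing pad supplies the promoter and allows hygromycin selection of single-copy integrants. The plasmid can therefore serve for transient transfection or site-specific stable integration. SEAP provides a secreted enzymatic readout that can be measured in culture medium, and the associated work concerns protease control of secreted signals.
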