Addgene plasmid #231212: CMVTO-SEAP
Purpose: Secreted Embryonic Alkaline Phosphatase
Depositing lab: Xiaojing Gao. Depositing organization: Stanford University. Publication: Orthogonalized human protease control of secreted signals. Aldrete CA, Call CC, Sant'Anna LE, Vlahos AE, Pei J, Cong Q, Gao XJ. Nat Chem Biol. 2025 Jan 15. doi: 10.1038/s41589-024-01831-x. PubMed 39814991.
Backbone
  Vector backbone: CMVTO-FlpIn
  Vector type: Mammalian Expression
Growth in bacteria
  Bacterial resistance: Ampicillin, 100 μg/mL
  Growth temperature: 37°C
  Growth strain: DH5alpha
  Copy number: High Copy
Gene/Insert
  Gene/Insert name: SEAP
  Species: Synthetic
  Cloning method: Ligation Independent Cloning
Terms and licenses: Academic/Nonprofit Terms; Industry Terms: Not Available to Industry
How to cite: CMVTO-SEAP was a gift from Xiaojing Gao (Addgene plasmid # 231212 ; http://n2t.net/addgene:231212 ; RRID:Addgene_231212)
